>Addgene plasmid #113179 | pAW185 | addgene full sequence | sequence record 217611 | Addgene NGS Result
GGGGAATTGTGAGCGGATAACAATTCCCCTGTAGAAATAATTTTGTTTAACTTTAATAAGGAGATATACC
ATGGCGATGACCTGGCTTCCCCTTAATCCCATTCCACTCAAAGATCGCGTCTCCATGATCTTTCTGCAAT
ATGGGCAGATCGATGTAATAGATGGCGCGTTTGTACTTATCGACAAGACAGGGATCCGCACTCATATTCC
TGTTGGCTCGGTTGCCTGCATCATGCTGGAACCTGGTACACGGGTTTCGCATGCAGCTGTACGCCTGGCT
GCGCAAGTTGGAACATTGTTGGTATGGGTGGGGGAAGCGGGCGTTCGTGTTTATGCTTCTGGTCAGCCTG
GAGGTGCGCGTTCAGATAAGCTGCTCTATCAGGCAAAACTTGCTCTGGATGAAGATTTGCGTCTGAAGGT
CGTACGTAAAATGTTTGAACTTCGGTTTGGAGAACCTGCGCCTGCCCGGGCATCCGTAGAGCAACTCAGA
GGTATAGAAGGCAGTCGCGTGCGGGCAACCTACGCACTTCTGGCGAAGCAATACGGCGTGACATGGAATG
GACGTCGCTACGATCCGAAAGACTGGGAAAAGGGCGATACGATCAACCAATGCATTAGCGCTGCAACTTC
CTGTTTATACGGCGTAACTGAAGCGGCGATACTTGCAGCTGGTTATGCACCAGCTATTGGGTTTGTGCAT
ACAGGAAAGCCTCTTTCCTTTGTTTACGATATTGCAGACATCATTAAATTTGACACTGTTGTACCGAAAG
CTTTTGAGATAGCGCGTCGTAACCCTGGTGAGCCGGACCGGGAAGTCCGTTTGGCGTGCAGGGATATTTT
TCGCAGTAGTAAAACATTAGCCAAATTGATTCCGCTTATAGAGGACGTGCTTGCCGCTGGAGAAATACAA
CCGCCGGCCCCACCTGAAGATGCACAGCCTGTTGCCATTCCGCTTCCTGTTTCACTGGGAGATGCAGGCC
ATCGCTCGAGCTGAAGGAGATATACC
[282 nt withheld, positions 1007-1288]
TGAGCGGCCGCACTCGAGTCTGGTAAAGAAACCGCTGCTGCGAAATTTGAACGCCAGCACATGGACTCGT
CTACTAGCGCAGCTTAATTAACCTAGGCTGCTGCCACCGCTGAGCAATAACTAGCATAACCCCTTGGGGC
CTCTAAACGGGTCTTGAGGGGTTTTTTGCTGAAACCTCAGGCATTTGAGAAGCACACGGTCACACTGCTT
CCGGTAGTCAATAAACCGGTAAACCAGCAATAGACATAAGCGGCTATTTAACGACCCTGCCCTGAACCGA
CGACCGGGTCATCGTGGCCGGATCTTGCGGCCCCTCGGCTTGAACGAATTGTTAGACATTATTTGCCGAC
TACCTTGGTGATCTCGCCTTTCACGTAGTGGACAAATTCTTCCAACTGATCTGCGCGCGAGGCCAAGCGA
TCTTCTTCTTGTCCAAGATAAGCCTGTCTAGCTTCAAGTATGACGGGCTGATACTGGGCCGGCAGGCGCT
CCATTGCCCAGTCGGCAGCGACATCCTTCGGCGCGATTTTGCCGGTTACTGCGCTGTACCAAATGCGGGA
CAACGTAAGCACTACATTTCGCTCATCGCCAGCCCAGTCGGGCGGCGAGTTCCATAGCGTTAAGGTTTCA
TTTAGCGCCTCAAATAGATCCTGTTCAGGAACCGGATCAAAGAGTTCCTCCGCCGCTGGACCTACCAAGG
CAACGCTATGTTCTCTTGCTTTTGTCAGCAAGATAGCCAGATCAATGTCGATCGTGGCTGGCTCGAAGAT
ACCTGCAAGAATGTCATTGCGCTGCCATTCTCCAAATTGCAGTTCGCGCTTAGCTGGATAACGCCACGGA
ATGATGTCGTCGTGCACAACAATGGTGACTTCTACAGCGCGGAGAATCTCGCTCTCTCCAGGGGAAGCCG
AAGTTTCCAAAAGGTCGTTGATCAAAGCTCGCCGCGTTGTTTCATCAAGCCTTACGGTCACCGTAACCAG
CAAATCAATATCACTGTGTGGCTTCAGGCCGCCATCCACTGCGGAGCCGTACAAATGTACGGCCAGCAAC
GTCGGTTCGAGATGGCGCTCGATGACGCCAACTACCTCTGATAGTTGAGTCGATACTTCGGCGATCACCG
CTTCCCTCATACTCTTCCTTTTTCAATATTATTGAAGCATTTATCAGGGTTATTGTCTCATGAGCGGATA
CATATTTGAATGTATTTAGAAAAATAAACAAATAGCTAGCTCACTCGGTCGCTACGCTCCGGGCGTGAGA
CTGCGGCGGGCGCTGCGGACACATACAAAGTTACCCACAGATTCCGTGGATAAGCAGGGGACTAACATGT
GAGGCAAAACAGCAGGGCCGCGCCGGTGGCGTTTTTCCATAGGCTCCGCCCTCCTGCCAGAGTTCACATA
AACAGACGCTTTTCCGGTGCATCTGTGGGAGCCGTGAGGCTCAACCATGAATCTGACAGTACGGGCGAAA
CCCGACAGGACTTAAAGATCCCCACCGTTTCCGGCGGGTCGCTCCCTCTTGCGCTCTCCTGTTCCGACCC
TGCCGTTTACCGGATACCTGTTCCGCCTTTCTCCCTTACGGGAAGTGTGGCGCTTTCTCATAGCTCACAC
ACTGGTATCTCGGCTCGGTGTAGGTCGTTCGCTCCAAGCTGGGCTGTAAGCAAGAACTCCCCGTTCAGCC
CGACTGCTGCGCCTTATCCGGTAACTGTTCACTTGAGTCCAACCCGGAAAAGCACGGTAAAACGCCACTG
GCAGCAGCCATTGGTAACTGGGAGTTCGCAGAGGATTTGTTTAGCTAAACACGCGGTTGCTCTTGAAGTG
TGCGCCAAAGTCCGGCTACACTGGAAGGACAGATTTGGTTGCTGTGCTCTGCGAAAGCCAGTTACCACGG
TTAAGCAGTTCCCCAACTGACTTAACCTTCGATCAAACCACCTCCCCAGGTGGTTTTTTCGTTTACAGGG
CAAAAGATTACGCGCAGAAAAAAAGGATCTCAAGAAGATCCTTTGATCTTTTCTACTGAACCGCTCTAGA
TTTCAGTGCAATTTATCTCTTCAAATGTAGCACCTGAAGTCAGCCCCATACGATATAAGTTGTAATTCTC
ATGTTAGTCATGCCCCGCGCCCACCGGAAGGAGCTGACTGGGTTGAAGGCTCTCAAGGGCATCGGTCGAG
ATCCCGGTGCCTAATGAGTGAGCTAACTTACATTAATTGCGTTGCGCTCACTGCCCGCTTTCCAGTCGGG
AAACCTGTCGTGCCAGCTGCATTAATGAATCGGCCAACGCGCGGGGAGAGGCGGTTTGCGTATTGGGCGC
CAGGGTGGTTTTTCTTTTCACCAGTGAGACGGGCAACAGCTGATTGCCCTTCACCGCCTGGCCCTGAGAG
AGTTGCAGCAAGCGGTCCACGCTGGTTTGCCCCAGCAGGCGAAAATCCTGTTTGATGGTGGTTAACGGCG
GGATATAACATGAGCTGTCTTCGGTATCGTCGTATCCCACTACCGAGATGTCCGCACCAACGCGCAGCCC
GGACTCGGTAATGGCGCGCATTGCGCCCAGCGCCATCTGATCGTTGGCAACCAGCATCGCAGTGGGAACG
ATGCCCTCATTCAGCATTTGCATGGTTTGTTGAAAACCGGACATGGCACTCCAGTCGCCTTCCCGTTCCG
CTATCGGCTGAATTTGATTGCGAGTGAGATATTTATGCCAGCCAGCCAGACGCAGACGCGCCGAGACAGA
ACTTAATGGGCCCGCTAACAGCGCGATTTGCTGGTGACCCAATGCGACCAGATGCTCCACGCCCAGTCGC
GTACCGTCTTCATGGGAGAAAATAATACTGTTGATGGGTGTCTGGTCAGAGACATCAAGAAATAACGCCG
GAACATTAGTGCAGGCAGCTTCCACAGCAATGGCATCCTGGTCATCCAGCGGATAGTTAATGATCAGCCC
ACTGACGCGTTGCGCGAGAAGATTGTGCACCGCCGCTTTACAGGCTTCGACGCCGCTTCGTTCTACCATC
GACACCACCACGCTGGCACCCAGTTGATCGGCGCGAGATTTAATCGCCGCGACAATTTGCGACGGCGCGT
GCAGGGCCAGACTGGAGGTGGCAACGCCAATCAGCAACGACTGTTTGCCCGCCAGTTGTTGTGCCACGCG
GTTGGGAATGTAATTCAGCTCCGCCATCGCCGCTTCCACTTTTTCCCGCGTTTTCGCAGAAACGTGGCTG
GCCTGGTTCACCACGCGGGAAACGGTCTGATAAGAGACACCGGCATACTCTGCGACATCGTATAACGTTA
CTGGTTTCACATTCACCACCCTGAATTGACTCTCTTCCGGGCGCTATCATGCCATACCGCGAAAGGTTTT
GCGCCATTCGATGGTGTCCGGGATCTCGACGCTCTCCCTTATGCGACTCCTGCATTAGGAAATTAATACG
ACTCACTATA
Features (pLannotate 1.2.2; 16 found; start..end, strand, type, name):
      3..27      +  protein_bind   lac operator: The lac repressor binds to the lac operator to inhibit transcription in E. coli. This inhibition can be relieved by adding lactose or isopropyl-β-D-thiogalactopyranoside (IPTG). lac repressor encoded by lacI
     42..64      +  RBS            RBS: efficient ribosome binding site from bacteriophage T7 gene 10 (Olins and Rangwala, 1989)
     77..991     +  CDS            ygbT: CAS1_ECOLI - Also known as cas1. Experimental evidence at protein level: Swiss-Prot protein existence level 1. CRISPR (clustered regularly interspaced short palindromic repeat), is an adaptive immune system that provides protection against mobile genetic elements (viruses, transposable elements and conjugative plasmids) (PubMed:21255106, PubMed:24920831, PubMed:24793649). CRISPR clusters contain sequences complementary to antecedent mobile elements and target invading nucleic acids. CRISPR clusters are transcribed and processed into CRISPR RNA (crRNA). The Cas1-Cas2 complex is involved in CRIS
   1007..1288    +  CDS            ygbF (sequence withheld): CAS2_ECOLI - Also known as cas2. Experimental evidence at protein level: Swiss-Prot protein existence level 1. CRISPR (clustered regularly interspaced short palindromic repeat), is an adaptive immune system that provides protection against mobile genetic elements (viruses, transposable elements and conjugative plasmids) (PubMed:21255106, PubMed:24920831, PubMed:24793649). CRISPR clusters contain sequences complementary to antecedent mobile elements and target invading nucleic acids. CRISPR clusters are transcribed and processed into CRISPR RNA (crRNA). The Cas1-Cas2 complex is involved in CRIS
   1313..1354    +  CDS            S-Tag (fragment): affinity and epitope tag derived from pancreatic ribonuclease A
   1384..1401    +  CDS            SET1 (fragment): solubility-enhancement tag derived from T7 phage gene 10B
   1409..1456    +  terminator     T7 terminator: transcription terminator for bacteriophage T7 RNA polymerase
   1627..2418    -  CDS            SmR: aminoglycoside adenylyltransferase (Murphy, 1985); aadA; confers resistance to spectinomycin and streptomycin
   2419..2510    -  promoter       AmpR promoter: bla
   2558..3296    -  rep_origin     CloDF13 ori: Plasmids containing the CloDF13 (CDF) origin of replication can be propagated in E. coli cells that contain additional plasmids with compatible origins.
   3393..3457    -  CDS            TcR (fragment): tetracycline efflux protein; tet; confers resistance to tetracycline
   3472..3493    -  protein_bind   CAP binding site: CAP binding activates transcription in the presence of cAMP. E. coli catabolite activator protein
   3506..4588    -  CDS            lacI: lac repressor; lacI; The lac repressor binds to the lac operator to inhibit transcription in E. coli. This inhibition can be relieved by adding lactose or isopropyl-β-D-thiogalactopyranoside (IPTG).
   4589..4666    -  promoter       lacI promoter: lacI
   4674..4709    -  CDS            TcR (fragment): tetracycline efflux protein; tet; confers resistance to tetracycline
   4712..2       +  promoter       T7 promoter (across the origin): promoter for bacteriophage T7 RNA polymerase
