[The description below was written by a language model from this plasmid's Addgene catalogue record and pLannotate feature annotations shown in this document.]
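Description:
pAW185 is a 4,728 bp bacterial expression plasmid built on the pCDF1b backbone for co-producing untagged E. coli Cas1 carrying the R132A substitution together with E. coli Cas2. It replicates from the CloDF13 (CDF) origin, listed as low copy. This origin is compatible with other common replicons, so the plasmid can be maintained alongside other plasmids in the same cell. Selection relies on the aadA aminoglycoside adenylyltransferase gene (SmR), driven by the bla (AmpR) promoter, which confers streptomycin and spectinomycin resistance.

Expression is controlled by a T7 promoter followed directly by a lac operator, and the plasmid carries its own lacI gene with its native promoter. Transcription therefore requires a host supplying T7 RNA polymerase and is induced with IPTG. A T7 gene 10 ribosome binding site precedes the cas1 (ygbT) open reading frame. The cas2 (ygbF) coding sequence follows a short distance downstream on the same strand, so the two genes appear to be expressed as a single operon-like transcript ending at the T7 terminator. The feature table shows no separate promoter or annotated RBS for cas2. S-Tag and SET1 fragments annotated after cas2 are most likely backbone remnants, consistent with the proteins being described as untagged. The short TcR fragments and the CAP binding site are probably similar leftovers.

Cas1 and Cas2 form the CRISPR integrase complex that captures foreign DNA and inserts new spacers into the CRISPR array. The plasmid was deposited with structural work on the CRISPR genome integration complex. The record does not state what effect the R132A mutation has.
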