Addgene plasmid #113179: pAW185
Purpose: E. coli expression vector for untagged E. coli Cas1 R132A + Cas2
Depositing lab: Jennifer Doudna. Depositing organization: University of California, Berkeley. Publication: Structures of the CRISPR genome integration complex. Wright AV, Liu JJ, Knott GJ, Doxzen KW, Nogales E, Doudna JA. Science. 2017 Sep 15;357(6356):1113-1118. doi: 10.1126/science.aao0679. Epub 2017 Jul 20. PubMed 28729350.
Backbone
  Vector backbone: pCDF1b
  Backbone size w/o insert (bp): 4000
  Total vector size (bp): 4728
  Vector type: Bacterial Expression
Growth in bacteria
  Bacterial resistance: Streptomycin, 50 μg/mL
  Growth temperature: 37°C
  Growth strain: DH5alpha
  Copy number: Low Copy
Gene/Insert 1
  Gene/Insert name: Cas1
  Species: E. coli
  Insert size (bp): 924
  Mutation: R132A
Gene/Insert 2
  Gene/Insert name: Cas2
  Species: E. coli
  Insert size (bp): 285
Terms and licenses: Academic/Nonprofit Terms; Industry Terms: Not Available to Industry
How to cite: pAW185 was a gift from Jennifer Doudna (Addgene plasmid # 113179 ; http://n2t.net/addgene:113179 ; RRID:Addgene_113179)
